>Addgene plasmid #223123 | pCMV-T7-TadCBEd-SpCas9-P2A-EGFP (BKS327) | addgene full sequence | sequence record 447704 | Addgene NGS Result
TTAAGCTACAACAAGGCAAGGCTTGACCGACAATTGCATGAAGAATCTGCTTAGGGTTAGGCGTTTTGCG
CTGCTTCGCGATGTACGGGCCAGATATACGCGTTGACATTGATTATTGACTAGTTATTAATAGTAATCAA
TTACGGGGTCATTAGTTCATAGCCCATATATGGAGTTCCGCGTTACATAACTTACGGTAAATGGCCCGCC
TGGCTGACCGCCCAACGACCCCCGCCCATTGACGTCAATAATGACGTATGTTCCCATAGTAACGCCAATA
GGGACTTTCCATTGACGTCAATGGGTGGAGTATTTACGGTAAACTGCCCACTTGGCAGTACATCAAGTGT
ATCATATGCCAAGTACGCCCCCTATTGACGTCAATGACGGTAAATGGCCCGCCTGGCATTATGCCCAGTA
CATGACCTTATGGGACTTTCCTACTTGGCAGTACATCTACGTATTAGTCATCGCTATTACCATGGTGATG
CGGTTTTGGCAGTACATCAATGGGCGTGGATAGCGGTTTGACTCACGGGGATTTCCAAGTCTCCACCCCA
TTGACGTCAATGGGAGTTTGTTTTGGCACCAAAATCAACGGGACTTTCCAAAATGTCGTAACAACTCCGC
CCCATTGACGCAAATGGGCGGTAGGCGTGTACGGTGGGAGGTCTATATAAGCAGAGCTGGTTTAGTGAAC
CGTCAGATCCGCTAGAGATCCGCGGCCGCTAATACGACTCACTATAGGGAGAGCCGCCACCATGAAACGG
ACAGCCGACGGAAGCGAGTTCGAGTCACCAAAGAAGAAGCGGAAAGTCTCTGAGGTGGAGTTTTCCCACG
AGTACTGGATGAGACATGCCCTGACCCTGGCCAAGAGGGCACGCGATGAGAGGAAGGCCCCTGTGGGAGC
CGTGCTGGTGCTGAACAATAGAGTGATCGGCGAGGGCTGGAACAGAGCCATCGGCCTGCACGACCCAACA
GCCCATGCCGAAATTATCGCCCTGAGACAGGGCGGCCTGGTCATGCAGAACTACAGACTGATTGACGCCA
CCCTGTACGTGACATTCGAGCCTTGCGTGATGTGCGCCGGCGCCATGATCAACTCTAGGATCGGCCGCGT
GGTGTTTGGCGTGAGGAACAGCAAAAGAGGCGCCGCAGGCTCCCTGATGAACGTGCTGAACTACCCCGGC
ATGAATCACCGCGTCGAAATTACCGAGGGAATCCTGGCAGATGAATGTGCCGCCCTGCTGTGCGATTTCT
ACCGGATGCCTAGACAGGTGTTCAATGCTCAGAAGAAGGCCCAGAGCTCCATCAACTCCGGAGGATCTAG
CGGAGGCTCCTCTGGCTCTGAGACACCTGGCACAAGCGAGAGCGCAACACCTGAAAGCAGCGGGGGCAGC
AGCGGGGGGTCAGACAAGAAGTACAGCATCGGCCTGGCCATCGGCACCAACTCTGTGGGCTGGGCCGTGA
TCACCGACGAGTACAAGGTGCCCAGCAAGAAATTCAAGGTGCTGGGCAACACCGACCGGCACAGCATCAA
GAAGAACCTGATCGGAGCCCTGCTGTTCGACAGCGGCGAAACAGCCGAGGCCACCCGGCTGAAGAGAACC
GCCAGAAGAAGATACACCAGACGGAAGAACCGGATCTGCTATCTGCAAGAGATCTTCAGCAACGAGATGG
CCAAGGTGGACGACAGCTTCTTCCACAGACTGGAAGAGTCCTTCCTGGTGGAAGAGGATAAGAAGCACGA
GCGGCACCCCATCTTCGGCAACATCGTGGACGAGGTGGCCTACCACGAGAAGTACCCCACCATCTACCAC
CTGAGAAAGAAACTGGTGGACAGCACCGACAAGGCCGACCTGCGGCTGATCTATCTGGCCCTGGCCCACA
TGATCAAGTTCCGGGGCCACTTCCTGATCGAGGGCGACCTGAACCCCGACAACAGCGACGTGGACAAGCT
GTTCATCCAGCTGGTGCAGACCTACAACCAGCTGTTCGAGGAAAACCCCATCAACGCCAGCGGCGTGGAC
GCCAAGGCCATCCTGTCTGCCAGACTGAGCAAGAGCAGACGGCTGGAAAATCTGATCGCCCAGCTGCCCG
GCGAGAAGAAGAATGGCCTGTTCGGAAACCTGATTGCCCTGAGCCTGGGCCTGACCCCCAACTTCAAGAG
CAACTTCGACCTGGCCGAGGATGCCAAACTGCAGCTGAGCAAGGACACCTACGACGACGACCTGGACAAC
CTGCTGGCCCAGATCGGCGACCAGTACGCCGACCTGTTTCTGGCCGCCAAGAACCTGTCCGACGCCATCC
TGCTGAGCGACATCCTGAGAGTGAACACCGAGATCACCAAGGCCCCCCTGAGCGCCTCTATGATCAAGAG
ATACGACGAGCACCACCAGGACCTGACCCTGCTGAAAGCTCTCGTGCGGCAGCAGCTGCCTGAGAAGTAC
AAAGAGATTTTCTTCGACCAGAGCAAGAACGGCTACGCCGGCTACATTGACGGCGGAGCCAGCCAGGAAG
AGTTCTACAAGTTCATCAAGCCCATCCTGGAAAAGATGGACGGCACCGAGGAACTGCTCGTGAAGCTGAA
CAGAGAGGACCTGCTGCGGAAGCAGCGGACCTTCGACAACGGCAGCATCCCCCACCAGATCCACCTGGGA
GAGCTGCACGCCATTCTGCGGCGGCAGGAAGATTTTTACCCATTCCTGAAGGACAACCGGGAAAAGATCG
AGAAGATCCTGACCTTCCGCATCCCCTACTACGTGGGCCCTCTGGCCAGGGGAAACAGCAGATTCGCCTG
GATGACCAGAAAGAGCGAGGAAACCATCACCCCCTGGAACTTCGAGGAAGTGGTGGACAAGGGCGCTTCC
GCCCAGAGCTTCATCGAGCGGATGACCAACTTCGATAAGAACCTGCCCAACGAGAAGGTGCTGCCCAAGC
ACAGCCTGCTGTACGAGTACTTCACCGTGTATAACGAGCTGACCAAAGTGAAATACGTGACCGAGGGAAT
GAGAAAGCCCGCCTTCCTGAGCGGCGAGCAGAAAAAGGCCATCGTGGACCTGCTGTTCAAGACCAACCGG
AAAGTGACCGTGAAGCAGCTGAAAGAGGACTACTTCAAGAAAATCGAGTGCTTCGACTCCGTGGAAATCT
CCGGCGTGGAAGATCGGTTCAACGCCTCCCTGGGCACATACCACGATCTGCTGAAAATTATCAAGGACAA
GGACTTCCTGGACAATGAGGAAAACGAGGACATTCTGGAAGATATCGTGCTGACCCTGACACTGTTTGAG
GACAGAGAGATGATCGAGGAACGGCTGAAAACCTATGCCCACCTGTTCGACGACAAAGTGATGAAGCAGC
TGAAGCGGCGGAGATACACCGGCTGGGGCAGGCTGAGCCGGAAGCTGATCAACGGCATCCGGGACAAGCA
GTCCGGCAAGACAATCCTGGATTTCCTGAAGTCCGACGGCTTCGCCAACAGAAACTTCATGCAGCTGATC
CACGACGACAGCCTGACCTTTAAAGAGGACATCCAGAAAGCCCAGGTGTCCGGCCAGGGCGATAGCCTGC
ACGAGCACATTGCCAATCTGGCCGGCAGCCCCGCCATTAAGAAGGGCATCCTGCAGACAGTGAAGGTGGT
GGACGAGCTCGTGAAAGTGATGGGCCGGCACAAGCCCGAGAACATCGTGATCGAAATGGCCAGAGAGAAC
CAGACCACCCAGAAGGGACAGAAGAACAGCCGCGAGAGAATGAAGCGGATCGAAGAGGGCATCAAAGAGC
TGGGCAGCCAGATCCTGAAAGAACACCCCGTGGAAAACACCCAGCTGCAGAACGAGAAGCTGTACCTGTA
CTACCTGCAGAATGGGCGGGATATGTACGTGGACCAGGAACTGGACATCAACCGGCTGTCCGACTACGAT
GTGGACCATATCGTGCCTCAGAGCTTTCTGAAGGACGACTCCATCGACAACAAGGTGCTGACCAGAAGCG
ACAAGAACCGGGGCAAGAGCGACAACGTGCCCTCCGAAGAGGTCGTGAAGAAGATGAAGAACTACTGGCG
GCAGCTGCTGAACGCCAAGCTGATTACCCAGAGAAAGTTCGACAATCTGACCAAGGCCGAGAGAGGCGGC
CTGAGCGAACTGGATAAGGCCGGCTTCATCAAGAGACAGCTGGTGGAAACCCGGCAGATCACAAAGCACG
TGGCACAGATCCTGGACTCCCGGATGAACACTAAGTACGACGAGAATGACAAGCTGATCCGGGAAGTGAA
AGTGATCACCCTGAAGTCCAAGCTGGTGTCCGATTTCCGGAAGGATTTCCAGTTTTACAAAGTGCGCGAG
ATCAACAACTACCACCACGCCCACGACGCCTACCTGAACGCCGTCGTGGGAACCGCCCTGATCAAAAAGT
ACCCTAAGCTGGAAAGCGAGTTCGTGTACGGCGACTACAAGGTGTACGACGTGCGGAAGATGATCGCCAA
GAGCGAGCAGGAAATCGGCAAGGCTACCGCCAAGTACTTCTTCTACAGCAACATCATGAACTTTTTCAAG
ACCGAGATTACCCTGGCCAACGGCGAGATCCGGAAGCGGCCTCTGATCGAGACAAACGGCGAAACCGGGG
AGATCGTGTGGGATAAGGGCCGGGATTTTGCCACCGTGCGGAAAGTGCTGAGCATGCCCCAAGTGAATAT
CGTGAAAAAGACCGAGGTGCAGACAGGCGGCTTCAGCAAAGAGTCTATCCTGCCCAAGAGGAACAGCGAT
AAGCTGATCGCCAGAAAGAAGGACTGGGACCCTAAGAAGTACGGCGGCTTCGACAGCCCCACCGTGGCCT
ATTCTGTGCTGGTGGTGGCCAAAGTGGAAAAGGGCAAGTCCAAGAAACTGAAGAGTGTGAAAGAGCTGCT
GGGGATCACCATCATGGAAAGAAGCAGCTTCGAGAAGAATCCCATCGACTTTCTGGAAGCCAAGGGCTAC
AAAGAAGTGAAAAAGGACCTGATCATCAAGCTGCCTAAGTACTCCCTGTTCGAGCTGGAAAACGGCCGGA
AGAGAATGCTGGCCTCTGCCGGCGAACTGCAGAAGGGAAACGAACTGGCCCTGCCCTCCAAATATGTGAA
CTTCCTGTACCTGGCCAGCCACTATGAGAAGCTGAAGGGCTCCCCCGAGGATAATGAGCAGAAACAGCTG
TTTGTGGAACAGCACAAGCACTACCTGGACGAGATCATCGAGCAGATCAGCGAGTTCTCCAAGAGAGTGA
TCCTGGCCGACGCTAATCTGGACAAAGTGCTGTCCGCCTACAACAAGCACCGGGATAAGCCCATCAGAGA
GCAGGCCGAGAATATCATCCACCTGTTTACCCTGACCAATCTGGGAGCCCCTGCCGCCTTCAAGTACTTT
GACACCACCATCGACCGGAAGAGGTACACCAGCACCAAAGAGGTGCTGGACGCCACCCTGATCCACCAGA
GCATCACCGGCCTGTACGAGACACGGATCGACCTGTCTCAGCTGGGAGGTGACAGCGGCGGGAGCGGCGG
GAGCGGGGGGAGCACTAATCTGAGCGACATCATTGAGAAGGAGACTGGGAAACAGCTGGTCATTCAGGAG
TCCATCCTGATGCTGCCTGAGGAGGTGGAGGAAGTGATCGGCAACAAGCCAGAGTCTGACATCCTGGTGC
ACACCGCCTACGACGAGTCCACAGATGAGAATGTGATGCTGCTGACCTCTGACGCCCCCGAGTATAAGCC
TTGGGCCCTGGTCATCCAGGATTCTAACGGCGAGAATAAGATCAAGATGCTGAGCGGAGGATCCGGAGGA
TCTGGAGGCAGCACCAACCTGTCTGACATCATCGAGAAGGAGACAGGCAAGCAGCTGGTCATCCAGGAGA
GCATCCTGATGCTGCCCGAAGAAGTCGAAGAAGTGATCGGAAACAAGCCTGAGAGCGATATCCTGGTCCA
TACCGCCTACGACGAGAGTACCGACGAAAATGTGATGCTGCTGACATCCGACGCCCCAGAGTATAAGCCC
TGGGCTCTGGTCATCCAGGATTCCAACGGAGAGAACAAAATCAAAATGCTGTCTGGCGGCTCAAAAAGAA
CCGCCGACGGCAGCGAATTCGAGCCCAAGAAGAAGAGGAAAGTCGGAAGCGGAGCTACTAACTTCAGCCT
GCTGAAGCAGGCTGGAGACGTGGAGGAGAACCCTGGACCTATGGTGAGCAAGGGCGAGGAGCTGTTCACC
GGGGTGGTGCCCATCCTGGTCGAGCTGGACGGCGACGTAAACGGCCACAAGTTCAGCGTGTCCGGCGAGG
GCGAGGGCGATGCCACCTACGGCAAGCTGACCCTGAAGTTCATCTGCACCACCGGCAAGCTGCCCGTGCC
CTGGCCCACCCTCGTGACCACCCTGACCTATGGAGTGCAGTGCTTCAGCCGCTACCCCGACCACATGAAG
CAGCACGACTTCTTCAAGTCCGCCATGCCCGAAGGCTACGTCCAGGAGCGCACCATCTTCTTCAAGGACG
ACGGCAACTACAAGACCCGCGCCGAGGTGAAGTTCGAGGGCGACACCCTGGTGAACCGCATCGAGCTGAA
GGGCATCGACTTCAAGGAGGACGGCAACATCCTGGGGCACAAGCTGGAGTACAACTACAACAGCCACAAC
GTCTATATCATGGCCGACAAGCAGAAGAACGGCATCAAGGTGAACTTCAAGATCCGCCACAACATCGAGG
ACGGCAGCGTGCAGCTCGCCGACCACTACCAGCAGAACACCCCCATCGGCGACGGCCCCGTGCTGCTGCC
CGACAACCACTACCTGAGCACCCAGTCCGCCCTGAGCAAAGACCCCAACGAGAAGCGCGATCACATGGTC
CTGCTGGAGTTCGTGACCGCCGCCGGGATCACTCTCGGCATGGACGAGCTGTACAAGTCTGGTGGTTCTC
CCAAGAAGAAGAGGAAAGTCTAACCGGTCATCATCACCATCACCATTGAGTTTAAACCCGCTGATCAGCC
TCGACTGTGCCTTCTAGTTGCCAGCCATCTGTTGTTTGCCCCTCCCCCGTGCCTTCCTTGACCCTGGAAG
GTGCCACTCCCACTGTCCTTTCCTAATAAAATGAGGAAATTGCATCGCATTGTCTGAGTAGGTGTCATTC
TATTCTGGGGGGTGGGGTGGGGCAGGACAGCAAGGGGGAGGATTGGGAAGACAATAGCAGGCATGCTGGG
GATGCGGTGGGCTCTATGGCTTCTGAGGCGGAAAGAACCAGCTGGGGCTCGATACCGTCGACCTCTAGCT
AGAGCTTGGCGTAATCATGGTCATAGCTGTTTCCTGTGTGAAATTGTTATCCGCTCACAATTCCACACAA
CATACGAGCCGGAAGCATAAAGTGTAAAGCCTAGGGTGCCTAATGAGTGAGCTAACTCACATTAATTGCG
TTGCGCTCACTGCCCGCTTTCCAGTCGGGAAACCTGTCGTGCCAGCTGCATTAATGAATCGGCCAACGCG
CGGGGAGAGGCGGTTTGCGTATTGGGCGCTCTTCCGCTTCCTCGCTCACTGACTCGCTGCGCTCGGTCGT
TCGGCTGCGGCGAGCGGTATCAGCTCACTCAAAGGCGGTAATACGGTTATCCACAGAATCAGGGGATAAC
GCAGGAAAGAACATGTGAGCAAAAGGCCAGCAAAAGGCCAGGAACCGTAAAAAGGCCGCGTTGCTGGCGT
TTTTCCATAGGCTCCGCCCCCCTGACGAGCATCACAAAAATCGACGCTCAAGTCAGAGGTGGCGAAACCC
GACAGGACTATAAAGATACCAGGCGTTTCCCCCTGGAAGCTCCCTCGTGCGCTCTCCTGTTCCGACCCTG
CCGCTTACCGGATACCTGTCCGCCTTTCTCCCTTCGGGAAGCGTGGCGCTTTCTCATAGCTCACGCTGTA
GGTATCTCAGTTCGGTGTAGGTCGTTCGCTCCAAGCTGGGCTGTGTGCACGAACCCCCCGTTCAGCCCGA
CCGCTGCGCCTTATCCGGTAACTATCGTCTTGAGTCCAACCCGGTAAGACACGACTTATCGCCACTGGCA
GCAGCCACTGGTAACAGGATTAGCAGAGCGAGGTATGTAGGCGGTGCTACAGAGTTCTTGAAGTGGTGGC
CTAACTACGGCTACACTAGAAGAACAGTATTTGGTATCTGCGCTCTGCTGAAGCCAGTTACCTTCGGAAA
AAGAGTTGGTAGCTCTTGATCCGGCAAACAAACCACCGCTGGTAGCGGTGGTTTTTTTGTTTGCAAGCAG
CAGATTACGCGCAGAAAAAAAGGATCTCAAGAAGATCCTTTGATCTTTTCTACGGGGTCTGACACTCAGT
GGAACGAAAACTCACGTTAAGGGATTTTGGTCATGAGATTATCAAAAAGGATCTTCACCTAGATCCTTTT
AAATTAAAAATGAAGTTTTAAATCAATCTAAAGTATATATGAGTAAACTTGGTCTGACAGTTACCAATGC
TTAATCAGTGAGGCACCTATCTCAGCGATCTGTCTATTTCGTTCATCCATAGTTGCCTGACTCCCCGTCG
TGTAGATAACTACGATACGGGAGGGCTTACCATCTGGCCCCAGTGCTGCAATGATACCGCGAGACCCACG
CTCACCGGCTCCAGATTTATCAGCAATAAACCAGCCAGCCGGAAGGGCCGAGCGCAGAAGTGGTCCTGCA
ACTTTATCCGCCTCCATCCAGTCTATTAATTGTTGCCGGGAAGCTAGAGTAAGTAGTTCGCCAGTTAATA
GTTTGCGCAACGTTGTTGCCATTGCTACAGGCATCGTGGTGTCACGCTCGTCGTTTGGTATGGCTTCATT
CAGCTCCGGTTCCCAACGATCAAGGCGAGTTACATGATCCCCCATGTTGTGCAAAAAAGCGGTTAGCTCC
TTCGGTCCTCCGATCGTTGTCAGAAGTAAGTTGGCCGCAGTGTTATCACTCATGGTTATGGCAGCACTGC
ATAATTCTCTTACTGTCATGCCATCCGTAAGATGCTTTTCTGTGACTGGTGAGTACTCAACCAAGTCATT
CTGAGAATAGTGTATGCGGCGACCGAGTTGCTCTTGCCCGGCGTCAATACGGGATAATACCGCGCCACAT
AGCAGAACTTTAAAAGTGCTCATCATTGGAAAACGTTCTTCGGGGCGAAAACTCTCAAGGATCTTACCGC
TGTTGAGATCCAGTTCGATGTAACCCACTCGTGCACCCAACTGATCTTCAGCATCTTTTACTTTCACCAG
CGTTTCTGGGTGAGCAAAAACAGGAAGGCAAAATGCCGCAAAAAAGGGAATAAGGGCGACACGGAAATGT
TGAATACTCATACTCTTCCTTTTTCAATATTATTGAAGCATTTATCAGGGTTATTGTCTCATGAGCGGAT
ACATATTTGAATGTATTTAGAAAAATAAACAAATAGGGGTTCCGCGCACATTTCCCCGAAAAGTGCCACC
TGACGTCGACGGATCGGGAGATCGATCTCCCGATCCCCTAGGGTCGACTCTCAGTACAATCTGCTCTGAT
GCCGCATAGTTAAGCCAGTATCTGCTCCCTGCTTGTGTGTTGGAGGTCGCTGAGTAGTGCGCGAGCAAAA
T
Features (pLannotate 1.2.2; 19 found; start..end, strand, type, name):
    105..484     +  enhancer       CMV enhancer: human cytomegalovirus immediate early enhancer
    485..688     +  promoter       CMV promoter: human cytomegalovirus (CMV) immediate early promoter
    730..748     +  promoter       T7 promoter: promoter for bacteriophage T7 RNA polymerase
    819..1310    +  CDS            tadA: TADA_ECOLI - Also known as yfhC. Experimental evidence at protein level: Swiss-Prot protein existence level 1. Catalyzes the deamination of adenosine to inosine at the wobble position 34 of tRNA(Arg2). Essential for cell viability. From Escherichia coli (strain K12).
   1413..3014    +  CDS            dCas9(N): N-terminal portion of catalytically inactive Streptococcus pyogenes dCas9 carrying the D10A mutation (Zetsche et al., 2015)
   3015..5509    +  CDS            Cas9(C) (fragment): C-terminal portion of Streptococcus pyogenes Cas9 (Zetsche et al., 2015)
   5823..6071    +  CDS            UGI: UNGI_BPPB2 - Experimental evidence at protein level: Swiss-Prot protein existence level 1. This protein binds specifically and reversibly to the host uracil-DNA glycosylase, preventing removal of uracil residues from PBS2 DNA by the host uracil-excision repair system. From Bacillus phage PBS2 (Bacteriophage PBS2).
   6201..6917    +  CDS            EGFP: EGFP is a basic (constitutively fluorescent) green fluorescent protein published in 1996, derived from Aequorea victoria. It is reported to be a rapidly-maturing weak dimer with moderate acid sensitivity.
   7005..7229    +  polyA_signal   bGH poly(A) signal: bovine growth hormone polyadenylation signal
   7233..7254    +  promoter       SV40 promoter (fragment): SV40 enhancer and early promoter
   7259..7275    +  misc_feature   MCS (fragment): pBluescript multiple cloning site
   7324..7340    -  protein_bind   lac operator: The lac repressor binds to the lac operator to inhibit transcription in E. coli. This inhibition can be relieved by adding lactose or isopropyl-β-D-thiogalactopyranoside (IPTG). lac repressor encoded by lacI
   7348..7378    -  promoter       lac promoter: promoter for the E. coli lac operon
   7393..7414    -  protein_bind   CAP binding site: CAP binding activates transcription in the presence of cAMP. E. coli catabolite activator protein
   7427..7519    -  CDS            lacI (fragment): lac repressor; lacI; The lac repressor binds to the lac operator to inhibit transcription in E. coli. This inhibition can be relieved by adding lactose or isopropyl-β-D-thiogalactopyranoside (IPTG).
   7702..8290    -  rep_origin     ori: high-copy-number ColE1/pMB1/pBR322/pUC origin of replication
   8461..9321    -  CDS            AmpR: β-lactamase; bla; confers resistance to ampicillin, carbenicillin, and related antibiotics
   9322..9426    -  promoter       AmpR promoter: bla
   9497..9541    -  misc_feature   bom (fragment): basis of mobility region from pBR322
