[The description below was written by a language model from this plasmid's Addgene catalogue record and pLannotate feature annotations shown in this document.]
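Description:
pCMV-T7-TadCBEd-SpCas9-P2A-EGFP (BKS327) is a 9.6 kb mammalian expression plasmid encoding a cytosine base editor. It is built on the pCMV_ABEmax_P2A_GFP backbone. In E. coli it is maintained at high copy from a ColE1/pUC-type origin and selected with ampicillin through the β-lactamase gene and its native promoter. The remaining bacterial elements annotated (lac promoter/operator, CAP site, and short lacI, MCS, SV40 promoter and bom fragments) are backbone remnants with no evident role in the payload.

The single expression cassette is driven by the CMV enhancer/promoter for transcription in mammalian cells. A T7 promoter immediately downstream allows the same open reading frame to be transcribed in vitro with T7 RNA polymerase. The human codon-optimized, synthetic coding sequence begins with a bipartite NLS fused to TadA-CDd, an engineered E. coli TadA deaminase variant carrying mutations that redirect it to cytidine deamination. This is followed by SpCas9 carrying D10A, which makes it a nickase. The annotation tool labels the N-terminal Cas9 segment "dCas9", but the record specifies only the D10A change. At the C terminus the record lists two copies of the uracil glycosylase inhibitor UGI, which blocks excision of the uracil intermediate and so favours C-to-T outcomes. The feature table annotates only one UGI copy. A second bipartite NLS, a P2A self-cleaving peptide and EGFP complete the reading frame, which ends at a bGH polyadenylation signal.

Because EGFP is co-translated but released as a separate protein, fluorescence marks transfected, editor-expressing cells for monitoring or sorting. No guide RNA cassette is annotated, so a guide would have to be supplied separately. The plasmid was deposited with work on engineering Cas9 PAM variants, although the record does not state its specific role in that study.
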