Addgene plasmid #223123: pCMV-T7-TadCBEd-SpCas9-P2A-EGFP (BKS327)
Depositing lab: Benjamin Kleinstiver. Publication: Custom CRISPR-Cas9 PAM variants via scalable engineering and machine learning. Silverstein RA, Kim N, Kroell AS, Walton RT, Delano J, Butcher RM, Pacesa M, Smith BK, Christie KA, Ha LL, Meis RJ, Clark AB, Spinner AD, Lazzarotto CR, Li Y, Matsubara A, Urbina EO, Dahl GA, Correia BE, Marks DS, Tsai SQ, Pinello L, De Ravin SS, Liu Q, Kleinstiver BP. Nature. 2025 Apr 22. doi: 10.1038/s41586-025-09021-y. PubMed 40262634.
Backbone
  Vector backbone: pCMV_ABEmax_P2A_GFP
  Backbone manufacturer: David Liu, Addgene plasmid #112101
  Vector type: Mammalian Expression, CRISPR
Growth in bacteria
  Bacterial resistance: Ampicillin, 100 μg/mL
  Growth temperature: 37°C
  Growth strain: DH5alpha
  Copy number: High Copy
Gene/Insert
  Gene/Insert name: human codon optimized TadCBEd-SpCas9-2xUGI-P2A-EGFP (alt names: BKS327; TadCBEd-SpCas9)
  Species: Synthetic
  Mutation: TadA-CDd mutations; nSpCas9=D10A
  Promoter: CMV and T7
  Tag / fusion protein: BPNLS-TadA-CDd (N terminal on insert); 2xUGI-BPNLS-P2A-EGFP (C terminal on insert)
  Cloning method: Gibson Cloning
  Sequencing primers: 5′ oBK6928-CCAAGTCTCCACCCCATTGACG; 3′ oBK219-GGGAGTGGCACCTTCCAGGGTC
Terms and licenses: Academic/Nonprofit Terms; Industry Terms: Not Available to Industry
How to cite: pCMV-T7-TadCBEd-SpCas9-P2A-EGFP (BKS327) was a gift from Benjamin Kleinstiver (Addgene plasmid # 223123 ; http://n2t.net/addgene:223123 ; RRID:Addgene_223123)
